>Addgene plasmid #191752 | pcDNA3.1_mGFP-FGFR3 | addgene full sequence | sequence record 382276 | Addgene NGS Result
GACGGATCGGGAGATCTCCCGATCCCCTATGGTGCACTCTCAGTACAATCTGCTCTGATGCCGCATAGTT
AAGCCAGTATCTGCTCCCTGCTTGTGTGTTGGAGGTCGCTGAGTAGTGCGCGAGCAAAATTTAAGCTACA
ACAAGGCAAGGCTTGACCGACAATTGCATGAAGAATCTGCTTAGGGTTAGGCGTTTTGCGCTGCTTCGCG
ATGTACGGGCCAGATATACGCGTTGACATTGATTATTGACTAGTTATTAATAGTAATCAATTACGGGGTC
ATTAGTTCATAGCCCATATATGGAGTTCCGCGTTACATAACTTACGGTAAATGGCCCGCCTGGCTGACCG
CCCAACGACCCCCGCCCATTGACGTCAATAATGACGTATGTTCCCATAGTAACGCCAATAGGGACTTTCC
ATTGACGTCAATGGGTGGAGTATTTACGGTAAACTGCCCACTTGGCAGTACATCAAGTGTATCATATGCC
AAGTACGCCCCCTATTGACGTCAATGACGGTAAATGGCCCGCCTGGCATTATGCCCAGTACATGACCTTA
TGGGACTTTCCTACTTGGCAGTACATCTACGTATTAGTCATCGCTATTACCATGGTGATGCGGTTTTGGC
AGTACATCAATGGGCGTGGATAGCGGTTTGACTCACGGGGATTTCCAAGTCTCCACCCCATTGACGTCAA
TGGGAGTTTGTTTTGGCACCAAAATCAACGGGACTTTCCAAAATGTCGTAACAACTCCGCCCCATTGACG
CAAATGGGCGGTAGGCGTGTACGGTGGGAGGTCTATATAAGCAGAGCTCTCTGGCTAACTAGAGAACCCA
CTGCTTACTGGCTTATCGAAATTAATACGACTCACTATAGGGAGACCCAAGCTGGCTAGCGTTTAAACTT
AAGCTTGCCACCATGGGCGCCCCTGCCTGCGCCCTCGCGCTCTGCGTGGCCGTGGCCATCGTGGCCGGCG
CCTCCTCGGGTACCATGAGCAAGGGCGAGGAGCTGTTCACCGGGGTGGTGCCCATCCTGGTCGAGCTGGA
CGGCGACGTAAACGGCCACAAGTTCAGCGTGTCCGGCGAGGGCGAGGGCGATGCCACCTACGGCAAGCTG
ACCCTGAAGTTCATCTGCACCACCGGCAAGCTGCCCGTGCCCTGGCCCACCCTCGTGACCACCCTGACCT
ACGGCGTGCAGTGCTTCAGCCGCTACCCCGACCACATGAAGCAGCACGACTTCTTCAAGTCCGCCATGCC
CGAAGGCTACGTCCAGGAGCGCACCATCTTCTTCAAGGACGACGGCAACTACAAGACCCGCGCCGAGGTG
AAGTTCGAGGGCGACACCCTGGTGAACCGCATCGAGCTGAAGGGCATCGACTTCAAGGAGGACGGCAACA
TCCTGGGGCACAAGCTGGAGTACAACTACAACAGCCACAACGTCTATATCATGGCCGACAAGCAGAAGAA
CGGCATCAAGGTGAACTTCAAGATCCGCCACAACATCGAGGACGGCAGCGTGCAGCTCGCCGACCACTAC
CAGCAGAACACCCCCATCGGCGACGGCCCCGTGCTGCTGCCCGACAACCACTACCTGAGTACCCAGTCCA
AACTGAGCAAAGACCCCAACGAGAAGCGCGATCACATGGTCCTGCTGGAGTTCGTGACCGCCGCCGGGAT
CACTCTCGGCATGGACGAGCTGTACAAGGAATTCGGTGGATCAGGTGGTAGTGGAGGTTCTGGTGGTTCA
GGTGGATCCGAGTCCTTGGGGACGGAGCAGCGCGTCGTGGGGCGAGCGGCAGAAGTCCCGGGCCCAGAGC
CCGGCCAGCAGGAGCAGTTGGTCTTCGGCAGCGGGGATGCTGTGGAGCTGAGCTGTCCCCCGCCCGGGGG
TGGTCCCATGGGGCCCACTGTCTGGGTCAAGGATGGCACAGGGCTGGTGCCCTCGGAGCGTGTCCTGGTG
GGGCCCCAGCGGCTGCAGGTGCTGAATGCCTCCCACGAGGACTCCGGGGCCTACAGCTGCCGGCAGCGGC
TCACGCAGCGCGTACTGTGCCACTTCAGTGTGCGGGTGACAGACGCTCCATCCTCGGGAGATGACGAAGA
CGGGGAGGACGAGGCTGAGGACACAGGTGTGGACACAGGGGCCCCTTACTGGACACGGCCCGAGCGGATG
GACAAGAAGCTGCTGGCCGTGCCGGCCGCCAACACCGTCCGCTTCCGCTGCCCAGCCGCTGGCAACCCCA
CTCCCTCCATCTCCTGGCTGAAGAACGGCAGGGAGTTCCGCGGCGAGCACCGCATTGGAGGCATCAAGCT
GCGGCATCAGCAGTGGAGCCTGGTCATGGAAAGCGTGGTGCCCTCGGACCGCGGCAACTACACCTGCGTC
GTGGAGAACAAGTTTGGCAGCATCCGGCAGACGTACACGCTGGACGTGCTGGAGCGCTCCCCGCACCGGC
CCATCCTGCAGGCGGGGCTGCCGGCCAACCAGACGGCGGTGCTGGGCAGCGACGTGGAGTTCCACTGCAA
GGTGTACAGTGACGCACAGCCCCACATCCAGTGGCTCAAGCACGTGGAGGTGAATGGCAGCAAGGTGGGC
CCGGACGGCACACCCTACGTTACCGTGCTCAAGACGGCGGGCGCTAACACCACCGACAAGGAGCTAGAGG
TTCTCTCCTTGCACAACGTCACCTTTGAGGACGCCGGGGAGTACACCTGCCTGGCGGGCAATTCTATTGG
GTTTTCTCATCACTCTGCGTGGCTGGTGGTGCTGCCAGCCGAGGAGGAGCTGGTGGAGGCTGACGAGGCG
GGCAGTGTGTATGCAGGCATCCTCAGCTACGGGGTGGGCTTCTTCCTGTTCATCCTGGTGGTGGCGGCTG
TGACGCTCTGCCGCCTGCGCAGCCCCCCCAAGAAAGGCCTGGGCTCCCCCACCGTGCACAAGATCTCCCG
CTTCCCGCTCAAGCGACAGGTGTCCCTGGAGTCCAACGCGTCCATGAGCTCCAACACACCACTGGTGCGC
ATCGCAAGGCTGTCCTCAGGGGAGGGCCCCACGCTGGCCAATGTCTCCGAGCTCGAGCTGCCTGCCGACC
CCAAATGGGAGCTGTCTCGGGCCCGGCTGACCCTGGGCAAGCCCCTTGGGGAGGGCTGCTTCGGCCAGGT
GGTCATGGCGGAGGCCATCGGCATTGACAAGGACCGGGCCGCCAAGCCTGTCACCGTAGCCGTGAAGATG
CTGAAAGACGATGCCACTGACAAGGACCTGTCGGACCTGGTGTCTGAGATGGAGATGATGAAGATGATCG
GGAAACACAAAAACATCATCAACCTGCTGGGCGCCTGCACGCAGGGCGGGCCCCTGTACGTGCTGGTGGA
GTACGCGGCCAAGGGTAACCTGCGGGAGTTTCTGCGGGCGCGGCGGCCCCCGGGCCTGGACTACTCCTTC
GACACCTGCAAGCCGCCCGAGGAGCAGCTCACCTTCAAGGACCTGGTGTCCTGTGCCTACCAGGTGGCCC
GGGGCATGGAGTACTTGGCCTCCCAGAAGTGCATCCACAGGGACCTGGCTGCCCGCAATGTGCTGGTGAC
CGAGGACAACGTGATGAAGATCGCAGACTTCGGGCTGGCCCGGGACGTGCACAACCTCGACTACTACAAG
AAGACAACCAACGGCCGGCTGCCCGTGAAGTGGATGGCGCCTGAGGCCTTGTTTGACCGAGTCTACACTC
ACCAGAGTGACGTCTGGTCCTTTGGGGTCCTGCTCTGGGAGATCTTCACGCTGGGGGGCTCCCCGTACCC
CGGCATCCCTGTGGAGGAGCTCTTCAAGCTGCTGAAGGAGGGCCACCGCATGGACAAGCCCGCCAACTGC
ACACACGACCTGTACATGATCATGCGGGAGTGCTGGCATGCCGCGCCCTCCCAGAGGCCCACCTTCAAGC
AGCTGGTGGAGGACCTGGACCGTGTCCTTACCGTGACGTCCACCGACGAGTACCTGGACCTGTCGGCGCC
TTTCGAGCAGTACTCCCCGGGTGGCCAGGACACCCCCAGCTCCAGCTCCTCAGGGGACGACTCCGTGTTT
GCCCACGACCTGCTGCCCCCGGCCCCACCCAGCAGTGGGGGCTCGCGGACGTGATAATCTAGAGGGCCCG
TTTAAACCCGCTGATCAGCCTCGACTGTGCCTTCTAGTTGCCAGCCATCTGTTGTTTGCCCCTCCCCCGT
GCCTTCCTTGACCCTGGAAGGTGCCACTCCCACTGTCCTTTCCTAATAAAATGAGGAAATTGCATCGCAT
TGTCTGAGTAGGTGTCATTCTATTCTGGGGGGTGGGGTGGGGCAGGACAGCAAGGGGGAGGATTGGGAAG
ACAATAGCAGGCATGCTGGGGATGCGGTGGGCTCTATGGCTTCTGAGGCGGAAAGAACCAGCTGGGGCTC
TAGGGGGTATCCCC
[124 nt withheld, positions 4425-4548]
C
[91 nt withheld, positions 4550-4640]
A
[49 nt withheld, positions 4642-4690]
CCTTTGACGTTGGAGTCCACGTTCTTT
[37 nt withheld, positions 4718-4754]
ACCCTATCTCGGTCTATTCTTTTGATTTATAAGGGATTTTGCCGATTTCGGCCTATTGGTTAAAAAATGA
GCTGATTTAACAAAAATTTAACGCGAATTAATTCTGTGGAATGTGTGTCAGTTAGGGTGTGGAAAGTCCC
CAGGCTCCCCAGCAGGCAGAAGTATGCAAAGCATGCATCTCAATTAGTCAGCAACCAGGTGTGGAAAGTC
CCCAGGCTCCCCAGCAGGCAGAAGTATGCAAAGCATGCATCTCAATTAGTCAGCAACCATAGTCCCGCCC
CTAACTCCGCCCATCCCGCCCCTAACTCCGCCCAGTTCCGCCCATTCTCCGCCCCATGGCTGACTAATTT
TTTTTATTTATGCAGAGGCCGAGGCCGCCTCTGCCTCTGAGCTATTCCAGAAGTAGTGAGGAGGCTTTTT
TGGAGGCCTAGGCTTTTGCAAAAAGCTCCCGGGAGCTTGTATATCCATTTTCGGATCTGATCAGCACGTG
ATGAAAAAGCCTGAACTCACCGCGACGTCTGTCGAGAAGTTTCTGATCGAAAAGTTCGACAGCGTCTCCG
ACCTGATGCAGCTCTCGGAGGGCGAAGAATCTCGTGCTTTCAGCTTCGATGTAGGAGGGCGTGGATATGT
CCTGCGGGTAAATAGCTGCGCCGATGGTTTCTACAAAGATCGTTATGTTTATCGGCACTTTGCATCGGCC
GCGCTCCCGATTCCGGAAGTGCTTGACATTGGGGAATTCAGCGAGAGCCTGACCTATTGCATCTCCCGCC
GTGCACAGGGTGTCACGTTGCAAGACCTGCCTGAAACCGAACTGCCCGCTGTTCTGCAGCCGGTCGCGGA
GGCCATGGATGCGATCGCTGCGGCCGATCTTAGCCAGACGAGCGGGTTCGGCCCATTCGGACCGCAAGGA
ATCGGTCAATACACTACATGGCGTGATTTCATATGCGCGATTGCTGATCCCCATGTGTATCACTGGCAAA
CTGTGATGGACGACACCGTCAGTGCGTCCGTCGCGCAGGCTCTCGATGAGCTGATGCTTTGGGCCGAGGA
CTGCCCCGAAGTCCGGCACCTCGTGCACGCGGATTTCGGCTCCAACAATGTCCTGACGGACAATGGCCGC
ATAACAGCGGTCATTGACTGGAGCGAGGCGATGTTCGGGGATTCCCAATACGAGGTCGCCAACATCTTCT
TCTGGAGGCCGTGGTTGGCTTGTATGGAGCAGCAGACGCGCTACTTCGAGCGGAGGCATCCGGAGCTTGC
AGGATCGCCGCGGCTCCGGGCGTATATGCTCCGCATTGGTCTTGACCAACTCTATCAGAGCTTGGTTGAC
GGCAATTTCGATGATGCAGCTTGGGCGCAGGGTCGATGCGACGCAATCGTCCGATCCGGAGCCGGGACTG
TCGGGCGTACACAAATCGCCCGCAGAAGCGCGGCCGTCTGGACCGATGGCTGTGTAGAAGTACTCGCCGA
TAGTGGAAACCGACGCCCCAGCACTCGTCCGAGGGCAAAGGAATAGCACGTGCTACGAGATTTCGATTCC
ACCGCCGCCTTCTATGAAAGGTTGGGCTTCGGAATCGTTTTCCGGGACGCCGGCTGGATGATCCTCCAGC
GCGGGGATCTCATGCTGGAGTTCTTCGCCCACCCCAACTTGTTTATTGCAGCTTATAATGGTTACAAATA
AAGCAATAGCATCACAAATTTCACAAATAAAGCATTTTTTTCACTGCATTCTAGTTGTGGTTTGTCCAAA
CTCATCAATGTATCTTATCATGTCTGTATACCGTCGACCTCTAGCTAGAGCTTGGCGTAATCATGGTCAT
AGCTGTTTCCTGTGTGAAATTGTTATCCGCTCACAATTCCACACAACATACGAGCCGGAAGCATAAAGTG
TAAAGCCTGGGGTGCCTAATGAGTGAGCTAACTCACATTAATTGCGTTGCGCTCACTGCCCGCTTTCCAG
TCGGGAAACCTGTCGTGCCAGCTGCATTAATGAATCGGCCAACGCGCGGGGAGAGGCGGTTTGCGTATTG
GGCGCTCTTCCGCTTCCTCGCTCACTGACTCGCTGCGCTCGGTCGTTCGGCTGCGGCGAGCGGTATCAGC
TCACTCAAAGGCGGTAATACGGTTATCCACAGAATCAGGGGATAACGCAGGAAAGAACATGTGAGCAAAA
GGCCAGCAAAAGGCCAGGAACCGTAAAAAGGCCGCGTTGCTGGCGTTTTTCCATAGGCTCCGCCCCCCTG
ACGAGCATCACAAAAATCGACGCTCAAGTCAGAGGTGGCGAAACCCGACAGGACTATAAAGATACCAGGC
GTTTCCCCCTGGAAGCTCCCTCGTGCGCTCTCCTGTTCCGACCCTGCCGCTTACCGGATACCTGTCCGCC
TTTCTCCCTTCGGGAAGCGTGGCGCTTTCTCATAGCTCACGCTGTAGGTATCTCAGTTCGGTGTAGGTCG
TTCGCTCCAAGCTGGGCTGTGTGCACGAACCCCCCGTTCAGCCCGACCGCTGCGCCTTATCCGGTAACTA
TCGTCTTGAGTCCAACCCGGTAAGACACGACTTATCGCCACTGGCAGCAGCCACTGGTAACAGGATTAGC
AGAGCGAGGTATGTAGGCGGTGCTACAGAGTTCTTGAAGTGGTGGCCTAACTACGGCTACACTAGAAGAA
CAGTATTTGGTATCTGCGCTCTGCTGAAGCCAGTTACCTTCGGAAAAAGAGTTGGTAGCTCTTGATCCGG
CAAACAAACCACCGCTGGTAGCGGTGGTTTTTTTGTTTGCAAGCAGCAGATTACGCGCAGAAAAAAAGGA
TCTCAAGAAGATCCTTTGATCTTTTCTACGGGGTCTGACGCTCAGTGGAACGAAAACTCACGTTAAGGGA
TTTTGGTCATGAGATTATCAAAAAGGATCTTCACCTAGATCCTTTTAAATTAAAAATGAAGTTTTAAATC
AATCTAAAGTATATATGAGTAAACTTGGTCTGACAGTTACCAATGCTTAATCAGTGAGGCACCTATCTCA
GCGATCTGTCTATTTCGTTCATCCATAGTTGCCTGACTCCCCGTCGTGTAGATAACTACGATACGGGAGG
GCTTACCATCTGGCCCCAGTGCTGCAATGATACCGCGAGACCCACGCTCACCGGCTCCAGATTTATCAGC
AATAAACCAGCCAGCCGGAAGGGCCGAGCGCAGAAGTGGTCCTGCAACTTTATCCGCCTCCATCCAGTCT
ATTAATTGTTGCCGGGAAGCTAGAGTAAGTAGTTCGCCAGTTAATAGTTTGCGCAACGTTGTTGCCATTG
CTACAGGCATCGTGGTGTCACGCTCGTCGTTTGGTATGGCTTCATTCAGCTCCGGTTCCCAACGATCAAG
GCGAGTTACATGATCCCCCATGTTGTGCAAAAAAGCGGTTAGCTCCTTCGGTCCTCCGATCGTTGTCAGA
AGTAAGTTGGCCGCAGTGTTATCACTCATGGTTATGGCAGCACTGCATAATTCTCTTACTGTCATGCCAT
CCGTAAGATGCTTTTCTGTGACTGGTGAGTACTCAACCAAGTCATTCTGAGAATAGTGTATGCGGCGACC
GAGTTGCTCTTGCCCGGCGTCAATACGGGATAATACCGCGCCACATAGCAGAACTTTAAAAGTGCTCATC
ATTGGAAAACGTTCTTCGGGGCGAAAACTCTCAAGGATCTTACCGCTGTTGAGATCCAGTTCGATGTAAC
CCACTCGTGCACCCAACTGATCTTCAGCATCTTTTACTTTCACCAGCGTTTCTGGGTGAGCAAAAACAGG
AAGGCAAAATGCCGCAAAAAAGGGAATAAGGGCGACACGGAAATGTTGAATACTCATACTCTTCCTTTTT
CAATATTATTGAAGCATTTATCAGGGTTATTGTCTCATGAGCGGATACATATTTGAATGTATTTAGAAAA
ATAAACAAATAGGGGTTCCGCGCACATTTCCCCGAAAAGTGCCACCTGACGTC
Features (pLannotate 1.2.2; 21 found; start..end, strand, type, name):
     28..80      -  misc_feature   bom (fragment): basis of mobility region from pBR322
    235..614     +  enhancer       CMV enhancer: human cytomegalovirus immediate early enhancer
    615..818     +  promoter       CMV promoter: human cytomegalovirus (CMV) immediate early promoter
    814..847     +  LTR            5' LTR (truncated) (fragment): truncated 5' long terminal repeat (LTR) from HIV-1
    863..881     +  promoter       T7 promoter: promoter for bacteriophage T7 RNA polymerase
    998..1708    +  CDS            mEGFP: mEGFP is a basic (constitutively fluorescent) green fluorescent protein published in 2002, derived from Aequorea victoria. It has moderate acid sensitivity.
   1757..4111    +  CDS            FGFR3: FGFR3_HUMAN - Also known as JTK4. Experimental evidence at protein level: Swiss-Prot protein existence level 1. Tyrosine-protein kinase that acts as cell-surface receptor for fibroblast growth factors and plays an essential role in the regulation of cell proliferation, differentiation and apoptosis. Plays an essential role in the regulation of chondrocyte differentiation, proliferation and apoptosis, and is required for normal skeleton development. Regulates both osteogenesis and postnatal bone mineralization by osteoblasts. Promotes apoptosis in chondrocytes, but can also promote cancer cell
   4155..4379    +  polyA_signal   bGH poly(A) signal: bovine growth hormone polyadenylation signal
   4383..4404    +  promoter       SV40 promoter (fragment): SV40 enhancer and early promoter
   4425..4853    +  rep_origin     f1 ori (sequence partly withheld): f1 bacteriophage origin of replication; arrow indicates direction of (+) strand synthesis
   4867..5196    +  promoter       SV40 promoter: SV40 enhancer and early promoter
   5245..6270    +  CDS            HygR: aminoglycoside phosphotransferase from E. coli; aph(4)-Ia; confers resistance to hygromycin
   6280..6405    +  CDS            ble (fragment): BLE_KLEPN - Experimental evidence at protein level: Swiss-Prot protein existence level 1. Binding protein with a strong affinity to the bleomycin family of antibiotics. Binds to CL990; an antimitotic-antibiotic compound. From Klebsiella pneumoniae.
   6400..6521    +  polyA_signal   SV40 poly(A) signal: SV40 polyadenylation signal
   6594..6610    -  protein_bind   lac operator: The lac repressor binds to the lac operator to inhibit transcription in E. coli. This inhibition can be relieved by adding lactose or isopropyl-β-D-thiogalactopyranoside (IPTG). lac repressor encoded by lacI
   6618..6648    -  promoter       lac promoter: promoter for the E. coli lac operon
   6663..6684    -  protein_bind   CAP binding site: CAP binding activates transcription in the presence of cAMP. E. coli catabolite activator protein
   6697..6789    -  CDS            lacI (fragment): lac repressor; lacI; The lac repressor binds to the lac operator to inhibit transcription in E. coli. This inhibition can be relieved by adding lactose or isopropyl-β-D-thiogalactopyranoside (IPTG).
   6972..7560    -  rep_origin     ori: high-copy-number ColE1/pMB1/pBR322/pUC origin of replication
   7731..8591    -  CDS            AmpR: β-lactamase; bla; confers resistance to ampicillin, carbenicillin, and related antibiotics
   8592..8696    -  promoter       AmpR promoter: bla
