[The description below was written by a language model from this plasmid's Addgene catalogue record and pLannotate feature annotations shown in this document.]
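Description:
pcDNA3.1_mGFP-FGFR3 is a mammalian expression plasmid of about 8.7 kb, built on a hygromycin-selectable pcDNA3.1 backbone, that encodes wild-type human fibroblast growth factor receptor 3 (isoform IIIc) labelled with monomeric GFP at its N-terminal end. In E. coli it is maintained through a high-copy ColE1/pUC-type origin and an ampicillin resistance gene (β-lactamase under its own promoter). An f1 phage origin is also present. For selection in mammalian cells, an SV40 enhancer/early promoter drives a hygromycin phosphotransferase gene terminated by an SV40 polyadenylation signal. A few short annotated fragments (HIV-1 LTR, ble, lacI, bom) appear to be backbone remnants or partial sequence matches rather than functional parts.

The roughly 3.2 kb insert sits between retained HindIII and XbaI sites, downstream of the human CMV immediate-early enhancer and promoter and a T7 promoter, and is followed by the bovine growth hormone polyadenylation signal. The feature table places an mEGFP coding sequence just upstream of the FGFR3 coding sequence, with some unannotated sequence preceding the fluorescent protein. The record does not say what this region encodes or how the tag is positioned relative to the receptor's signal peptide. According to the depositor, part of the plasmid derives from an earlier construct made in another lab, and a silent change (c.882T>C) in that source was reverted so that the coding sequence fully matches the wild-type reference.

The associated publication measured FGFR3 signalling at the cell membrane by total internal reflection fluorescence microscopy in order to compare the activation of FGFR3 mutants, so this plasmid likely served as the fluorescent wild-type reference.
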