Addgene plasmid #191752: pcDNA3.1_mGFP-FGFR3
Purpose: Expression of N-terminally mGFP labelled wildtype FGFR3 (isoform IIIc)
Depositing lab: Irene Tiemann-Boege. Publication: Measurement of FGFR3 signaling at the cell membrane via total internal reflection fluorescence microscopy to compare the activation of FGFR3 mutants. Hartl I, Brumovska V, Striedner Y, Yasari A, Schutz GJ, Sevcsik E, Tiemann-Boege I. J Biol Chem. 2023 Feb;299(2):102832. doi: 10.1016/j.jbc.2022.102832. Epub 2022 Dec 27. PubMed 36581204.
Backbone
  Vector backbone: pcDNA3.1
  Backbone size w/o insert (bp): 5529
  Total vector size (bp): 8724
  Vector type: Mammalian Expression
  Selectable markers: Hygromycin
Growth in bacteria
  Bacterial resistance: Ampicillin, 100 μg/mL
  Growth temperature: 37°C
  Growth strain: DH5alpha
  Copy number: Unknown
Gene/Insert
  Gene/Insert name: mGFP-FGFR3IIIc
  Species: H. sapiens (human)
  Insert size (bp): 3195
  GenBank ID: NM_000142.5
  Tag / fusion protein: mGFP (N terminal on insert)
  Entrez Gene: FGFR3 (a.k.a. ACH, CD333, CEK2, HSFGFR3EX, JTK4)
  Cloning method: Restriction Enzyme; 5′ cloning site HindIII (not destroyed); 3′ cloning site XbaI (not destroyed)
  Sequencing primers: 5′ CMV_F; 3′ pcDNA3.1_R
Resource information
  A portion of this plasmid was derived from a plasmid made by: Kalina Hristova
Terms and licenses: Academic/Nonprofit Terms; Industry Terms: Not Available to Industry
Depositor comments: reverted a silent mutation (c.882T>C) present in the recieved vector back to the complete WT
How to cite: pcDNA3.1_mGFP-FGFR3 was a gift from Irene Tiemann-Boege (Addgene plasmid # 191752 ; http://n2t.net/addgene:191752 ; RRID:Addgene_191752)
